>Addgene plasmid #98396 | pBabe NEO Venus | addgene full sequence | sequence record 190710 | Addgene NGS Result
CGAAAAGTGCCACCTGCAGCCTGAATATGGGCCAAACAGGATATCTGTGGTAAGCAGTTCCTGCCCCGGC
TCAGGGCCAAGAACAGATGGAACAGCTGAATATGGGCCAAACAGGATATCTGTGGTAAGCAGTTCCTGCC
CCGGCTCAGGGCCAAGAACAGATGGTCCCCAGATGCGGTCCAGCCCTCAGCAGTTTCTAGAGAACCATCA
GATGTTTCCAGGGTGCCCCAAGGACCTGAAATGACCCTGTGCCTTATTTGAACTAACCAATCAGTTCGCT
TCTCGCTTCTGTTCGCGCGCTTCTGCTCCCCGAGCTCAATAAAAGAGCCCACAACCCCTCACTCGGGGCG
CCAGTCCTCCGATTGACTGAGTCGCCCGGGTACCCGTGTATCCAATAAACCCTCTTGCAGTTGCATCCGA
CTTGTGGTCTCGCTGTTCCTTGGGAGGGTCTCCTCTGAGTGATTGACTACCCGTCAGCGGGGGTCTTTCA
TTTGGGGGCTCGTCCGGGATCGGGAGACCCCTGCCCAGGGACCACCGACCCACCACCGGGAGGCAAGCTG
GCCAGCAACTTATCTGTGTCTGTCCGATTGTCTAGTGTCTATGACTGATTTTATGCGCCTGCGTCGGTAC
TAGTTAGCTAACTAGCTCTGTATCTGGCGGACCCGTGGTGGAACTGACGAGTTCTGAACACCCGGCCGCA
ACCCTGGGAGACGTCCCAGGGACTTTGGGGGCCGTTTTTGTGGCCCGACCTGAGGAAGGGAGTCGATGTG
GAATCCGACCCCGTCAGGATATGTGGTTCTGGTAGGAGACGAGAACCTAAAACAGTTCCCGCCTCCGTCT
GAATTTTTGCTTTCGGTTTGGAACCGAAGCCGCGCGTCTTGTCTGCTGCAGCGCTGCAGCATCGTTCTGT
GTTGTCTCTGTCTGACTGTGTTTCTGTATTTGTCTGAAAATTAGGGCCAGACTGTTACCACTCCCTTAAG
TTTGACCTTAGGTCACTGGAAAGATGTCGAGCGGATCGCTCACAACCAGTCGGTAGATGTCAAGAAGAGA
CGTTGGGTTACCTTCTGCTCTGCAGAATGGCCAACCTTTAACGTCGGATGGCCGCGAGACGGCACCTTTA
ACCGAGACCTCATCACCCAGGTTAAGATCAAGGTCTTTTCACCTGGCCCGCATGGACACCCAGACCAGGT
CCCCTACATCGTGACCTGGGAAGCCTTGGCTTTTGACCCCCCTCCCTGGGTCAAGCCCTTTGTACACCCT
AAGCCTCCGCCTCCTCTTCCTCCATCCGCCCCGTCTCTCCCCCTTGAACCTCCTCGTTCGACCCCGCCTC
GATCCTCCCTTTATCCAGCCCTCACTCCTTCTCTAGGCGCCGGCCGGATCTATGGTGAGCAAGGGCGAGG
AGCTGTTCACCGGGGTGGTGCCCATCCTGGTCGAGCTGGACGGCGACGTAAACGGCCACAAGTTCAGCGT
GTCCGGCGAGGGCGAGGGCGATGCCACCTACGGCAAGCTGACCCTGAAGCTGATCTGCACCACCGGCAAG
CTGCCCGTGCCCTGGCCCACCCTCGTGACCACCCTGGGCTACGGCCTGCAGTGCTTCGCCCGCTACCCCG
ACCACATGAAGCAGCACGACTTCTTCAAGTCCGCCATGCCCGAAGGCTACGTCCAGGAGCGCACCATCTT
CTTCAAGGACGACGGCAACTACAAGACCCGCGCCGAGGTGAAGTTCGAGGGCGACACCCTGGTGAACCGC
ATCGAGCTGAAGGGCATCGACTTCAAGGAGGACGGCAACATCCTGGGGCACAAGCTGGAGTACAACTACA
ATAGCCACAACGTCTATATCACCGCCGACAAGCAGAAGAACGGCATCAAGGCCAACTTCAAGATCCGCCA
CAACATCGAGGACGGCGGCGTGCAGCTCGCCGACCACTACCAGCAGAACACCCCCATCGGCGACGGCCCC
GTGCTGCTGCCCGACAACCACTACCTGAGCTACCAGTCCGCCCTGAGCAAAGACCCCAACGAGAAGCGCG
ATCACATGGTCCTGCTGGAGTTCGTGACCGCCGCCGGGATCACTCTCGGCATGGACGAGCTGTACAAGCT
CGAGGGATCCCAGTGTGGTGGTACGTAGGAATTCGCCAGCACAGTGGTCGACCCTGTGGAATGTGTGTCA
GTTAGGGTGTGGAAAGTCCCCAGGCTCCCCAGCAGGCAGAAGTATGCAAAGCATGCATCTCAATTAGTCA
GCAACCAGGTGTGGAAAGTCCCCAGGCTCCCCAGCAGGCAGAAGTATGCAAAGCATGCATCTCAATTAGT
CAGCAACCATAGTCCCGCCCCTAACTCCGCCCATCCCGCCCCTAACTCCGCCCAGTTCCGCCCATTCTCC
GCCCCATGGCTGACTAATTTTTTTTATTTATGCAGAGGCCGAGGCCGCCTCGGCCTCTGAGCTATTCCAG
AAGTAGTGAGGAGGCTTTTTTGGAGGCCTAGGCTTTTGCAAAAAGCTTCACGCTGCCGCAAGCACTCAGG
GCGCAAGGGCTGCTAAAGGAAGCGGAACACGTAGAAAGCCAGTCCGCAGAAACGGTGCTGACCCCGGATG
AATGTCAGCTACTGGGCTATCTGGACAAGGGAAAACGCAAGCGCAAAGAGAAAGCAGGTAGCTTGCAGTG
GGCTTACATGGCGATAGCTAGACTGGGCGGTTTTATGGACAGCAAGCGAACCGGAATTGCCAGCTGGGGC
GCCCTCTGGTAAGGTTGGGAAGCCCTGCAAAGTAAACTGGATGGCTTTCTTGCCGCCAAGGATCTGATGG
CGCAGGGGATCAAGATCTGATCAAGAGACAGGATGAGGATCGTTTCGCATGATTGAACAAGATGGATTGC
ACGCAGGTTCTCCGGCCGCTTGGGTGGAGAGGCTATTCGGCTATGACTGGGCACAACAGACAATCGGCTG
CTCTGATGCCGCCGTGTTCCGGCTGTCAGCGCAGGGGCGCCCGGTTCTTTTTGTCAAGACCGACCTGTCC
GGTGCCCTGAATGAACTGCAGGACGAGGCAGCGCGGCTATCGTGGCTGGCCACGACGGGCGTTCCTTGCG
CAGCTGTGCTCGACGTTGTCACTGAAGCGGGAAGGGACTGGCTGCTATTGGGCGAAGTGCCGGGGCAGGA
TCTCCTGTCATCTCACCTTGCTCCTGCCGAGAAAGTATCCATCATGGCTGATGCAATGCGGCGGCTGCAT
ACGCTTGATCCGGCTACCTGCCCATTCGACCACCAAGCGAAACATCGCATCGAGCGAGCACGTACTCGGA
TGGAAGCCGGTCTTGTCGATCAGGATGATCTGGACGAAGAGCATCAGGGGCTCGCGCCAGCCGAACTGTT
CGCCAGGCTCAAGGCGCGCATGCCCGACGGCGAGGATCTCGTCGTGACCCATGGCGATGCCTGCTTGCCG
AATATCATGGTGGAAAATGGCCGCTTTTCTGGATTCATCGACTGTGGCCGGCTGGGTGTGGCGGACCGCT
ATCAGGACATAGCGTTGGCTACCCGTGATATTGCTGAAGAGCTTGGCGGCGAATGGGCTGACCGCTTCCT
CGTGCTTTACGGTATCGCCGCTCCCGATTCGCAGCGCATCGCCTTCTATCGCCTTCTTGACGAGTTCTTC
TGAGCGGGACTCTGGGGTTCGCATCGATGCATCGATGCGGCGGGTGTGGTGGTTACGCGTAATCTGCTGC
TTGCAAACAAAAAAACCACCGCTACCAGCGGTGGTTTGTTTGCCGGATCAAGAGCTACCAACTCTTTTTC
CGAAGGTAACTGGCTTCAGCAGAGCGCAGATACCAAATACTGTTCTTCTAGTGTAGCCGTAGTTAGGCCA
CCACTTCAAGAACTCTGTAGCACCGCCTACATACCTCGCTCTGCTAATCCTGTTACCAGTGGCTGCTGCC
AGTGGCGATAAGTCGTGTCTTACCGGGTTGGACTCAAGACGATAGTTACCGGATAAGGCGCAGCGGTCGG
GCTGAACGGGGGGTTCGTGCACACAGCCCAGCTTGGAGCGAACGACCTACACCGAACTGAGATACCTACA
GCGTGAGCTATGAGAAAGCGCCACGCTTCCCGAAGGGAGAAAGGCGGACAGGTATCCGGTAAGCGGCAGG
GTCGGAACAGGAGAGCGCACGAGGGAGCTTCCAGGGGGAAACGCCTGGTATCTTTATAGTCCTGTCGGGT
TTCGCCACCTCTGACTTGAGCGTCGATTTTTGTGATGCTCGTCAGGGGGGCGGAGCCTATGGAAAAACGC
CAGCAACGCATCGATAAAATAAAAGATTTTATTTAGTCTCCAGAAAAAGGGGGGAATGAAAGACCCCACC
TGTAGGTTTGGCAAGCTAGCTTAAGTAACGCCATTTTGCAAGGCATGGAAAAATACATAACTGAGAATAG
AGAAGTTCAGATCAAGGTCAGGAACAGATGGAACAGCTGAATATGGGCCAAACAGGATATCTGTGGTAAG
CAGTTCCTGCCCCGGCTCAGGGCCAAGAACAGATGGAACAGCTGAATATGGGCCAAACAGGATATCTGTG
GTAAGCAGTTCCTGCCCCGGCTCAGGGCCAAGAACAGATGGTCCCCAGATGCGGTCCAGCCCTCAGCAGT
TTCTAGAGAACCATCAGATGTTTCCAGGGTGCCCCAAGGACCTGAAATGACCCTGTGCCTTATTTGAACT
AACCAATCAGTTCGCTTCTCGCTTCTGTTCGCGCGCTTCTGCTCCCCGAGCTCAATAAAAGAGCCCACAA
CCCCTCACTCGGGGCGCCAGTCCTCCGATTGACTGAGTCGCCCGGGTACCCGTGTATCCAATAAACCCTC
TTGCAGTTGCATCCGACTTGTGGTCTCGCTGTTCCTTGGGAGGGTCTCCTCTGAGTGATTGACTACCCGT
CAGCGGGGGTCTTTCACATGCAGCATGTATCAAAATTAATTTGGTTTTTTTTCTTAAGTATTTACATTAA
ATGGCCATAGTGCGGCCGCAAATCAATCTAAAGTATATATGAGTAAACTTGGTCTGACAGTTACCAATGC
TTAATCAGTGAGGCACCTATCTCAGCGATCTGTCTATTTCGTTCATCCATAGTTGCCTGACTCCCCGTCG
TGTAGATAACTACGATACGGGAGGGCTTACCATCTGGCCCCAGTGCTGCAATGATACCGCGAGACCCACG
CTCACCGGCTCCAGATTTATCAGCAATAAACCAGCCAGCCGGAAGGGCCGAGCGCAGAAGTGGTCCTGCA
ACTTTATCCGCCTCCATCCAGTCTATTAATTGTTGCCGGGAAGCTAGAGTAAGTAGTTCGCCAGTTAATA
GTTTGCGCAACGTTGTTGCCATTGCTACAGGCATCGTGGTGTCACGCTCGTCGTTTGGTATGGCTTCATT
CAGCTCCGGTTCCCAACGATCAAGGCGAGTTACATGATCCCCCATGTTGTGCAAAAAAGCGGTTAGCTCC
TTCGGTCCTCCGATCGTTGTCAGAAGTAAGTTGGCCGCAGTGTTATCACTCATGGTTATGGCAGCACTGC
ATAATTCTCTTACTGTCATGCCATCCGTAAGATGCTTTTCTGTGACTGGTGAGTACTCAACCAAGTCATT
CTGAGAATAGTGTATGCGGCGACCGAGTTGCTCTTGCCCGGCGTCAATACGGGATAATACCGCGCCACAT
AGCAGAACTTTAAAAGTGCTCATCATTGGAAAACGTTCTTCGGGGCGAAAACTCTCAAGGATCTTACCGC
TGTTGAGATCCAGTTCGATGTAACCCACTCGTGCACCCAACTGATCTTCAGCATCTTTTACTTTCACCAG
CGTTTCTGGGTGAGCAAAAACAGGAAGGCAAAATGCCGCAAAAAAGGGAATAAGGGCGACACGGAAATGT
TGAATACTCATACTCTTCCTTTTTCAATATTATTGAAGCATTTATCAGGGTTATTGTCTCATGAGCGGAT
ACATATTTGAATGTATTTAGAAAAATAAACAAATAGGGGTTCCGCGCACATTTCCC
Features (pLannotate 1.2.2; 13 found; start..end, strand, type, name):
     21..490     +  LTR            LTR: long terminal repeat from Moloney murine leukemia virus
    614..888     +  misc_feature   MESV Ψ (fragment): packaging signal of murine embryonic stem cell virus
    955..1371    +  CDS            gag (truncated): truncated Moloney murine leukemia virus (MMLV) gag gene lacking the start codon
   1382..2098    +  CDS            Venus: Venus is a basic (constitutively fluorescent) yellow fluorescent protein published in 2002, derived from Aequorea victoria. It is reported to be a rapidly-maturing weak dimer with moderate acid sensitivity.
   2163..2492    +  promoter       SV40 promoter: SV40 enhancer and early promoter
   2494..2817    +  CDS            tnpA (fragment): TN5P_ECOLX - Also known as tnp. Experimental evidence at protein level: Swiss-Prot protein existence level 1. Mediates transposition of transposon Tn5 by a 'cut and paste' mechanism. First, the monomeric transposase binds the 19 bp inverted DNA repeats flanking the transposon. Then, dimerization of the DNA- bound transposase creates a synaptic DNA complex. After nicking of the first DNA strand, excision of the transposon proceeds through a series of intermediates. The transposase then mediates the insertion of the transposon at a new site by strand transfer. The activity of the wild- type tran
   2849..3640    +  CDS            neo: KKA2_KLEPN - Also known as kan, nptII. Experimental evidence at protein level: Swiss-Prot protein existence level 1. Resistance to kanamycin, neomycin, paromomycin, ribostamycin, butirosin and gentamicin B. From Klebsiella pneumoniae.
   3677..3699    +  rep_origin     f1 ori (fragment): f1 bacteriophage origin of replication; arrow indicates direction of (+) strand synthesis
   3696..4265    +  rep_origin     ori: high-copy-number ColE1/pMB1/pBR322/pUC origin of replication
   4325..4446    +  LTR            3' LTR (ΔU3) (fragment): self-inactivating 3' long terminal repeat (LTR) from Moloney murine leukemia virus
   4447..4916    +  LTR            LTR: long terminal repeat from Moloney murine leukemia virus
   5031..5891    -  CDS            AmpR: β-lactamase; bla; confers resistance to ampicillin, carbenicillin, and related antibiotics
   5892..5996    -  promoter       AmpR promoter: bla
