[The description below was written by a language model from this plasmid's Addgene catalogue record and pLannotate feature annotations shown in this document.]
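Description:
pBabe NEO Venus is a Moloney murine leukemia virus-based retroviral vector built on the pBABE-neo backbone for constitutive expression of the yellow fluorescent protein Venus in mammalian cells. In bacteria it is maintained as a high-copy plasmid through a ColE1/pUC-type origin and selected with ampicillin through the β-lactamase gene and its own promoter, which lie outside the proviral region. The catalogue lists a total size of 6059 bp, whereas the sequenced record used for annotation is 6,006 nt, a small discrepancy that the record does not explain.

The proviral cassette is bounded by MMLV long terminal repeats. Downstream of the 5′ LTR sit a packaging signal (Ψ) and a truncated gag fragment lacking its start codon, which together promote efficient encapsidation of the genomic RNA when the plasmid is introduced into a packaging cell line that supplies the viral proteins in trans. The Venus coding sequence follows directly. No separate internal promoter is annotated upstream of it, so it is presumably transcribed from the 5′ LTR, as is usual for pBABE vectors. The insert was cloned between BglII and BamHI sites, and an XhoI site was added immediately behind Venus. An SV40 enhancer/early promoter then drives the Tn5-derived neomycin phosphotransferase gene, allowing G418 selection of stably transduced cells. The short tnpA fragment annotated just upstream of neo is probably residual Tn5 sequence rather than a functional element. The ori annotation falls inside the proviral region, and the small f1 ori and ΔU3 LTR fragments look like automated partial matches.

The construct is suited to making stably integrated, fluorescently marked cell populations. The XhoI modification may also be useful for further cloning, though the record does not state its purpose.
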