Addgene plasmid #98396: pBabe NEO Venus
Purpose: Retroviral vector for constitutive Venus expression
Depositing lab: Kevin Janes. Depositing organization: University of Virginia. Publication: Tumor-Suppressor Inactivation of GDF11 Occurs by Precursor Sequestration in Triple-Negative Breast Cancer. Bajikar SS, Wang CC, Borten MA, Pereira EJ, Atkins KA, Janes KA. Dev Cell. 2017 Nov 20;43(4):418-435.e13. doi: 10.1016/j.devcel.2017.10.027. PubMed 29161592.
Backbone
  Vector backbone: pBABE-neo
  Backbone manufacturer: Addgene #1767
  Total vector size (bp): 6059
  Modifications to backbone: XhoI site added immediately behind Venus sequence
  Vector type: Mammalian Expression, Retroviral
  Selectable markers: Neomycin (select with G418)
Growth in bacteria
  Bacterial resistance: Ampicillin, 100 μg/mL
  Growth temperature: 37°C
  Growth strain: NEB Stable
  Copy number: High Copy
Gene/Insert
  Gene/Insert name: Venus
  Insert size (bp): 723
  Cloning method: Restriction Enzyme; 5′ cloning site BglII (unknown if destroyed); 3′ cloning site BamHI (not destroyed)
  Sequencing primers: 5′ pBABE 5'; 3′ pBABE 3'
Terms and licenses: Academic/Nonprofit Terms; Industry Terms: Not Available to Industry
Depositor comments: Retroviral vector for Venus expression
How to cite: pBabe NEO Venus was a gift from Kevin Janes (Addgene plasmid # 98396 ; http://n2t.net/addgene:98396 ; RRID:Addgene_98396)
