>Addgene plasmid #98396 | pBabe NEO Venus | depositor partial sequence | sequence record 180585 | Venus
ATGGTGAGCAAGGGCGAGGAGCTGTTCACCGGGGTGGTGCCCATCCTGGTCGAGCTGGACGGCGACGTAA
ACGGCCACAAGTTCAGCGTGTCCGGCGAGGGCGAGGGCGATGCCACCTACGGCAAGCTGACCCTGAAGCT
GATCTGCACCACCGGCAAGCTGCCCGTGCCCTGGCCCACCCTCGTGACCACCCTGGGCTACGGCCTGCAG
TGCTTCGCCCGCTACCCCGACCACATGAAGCAGCACGACTTCTTCAAGTCCGCCATGCCCGAAGGCTACG
TCCAGGAGCGCACCATCTTCTTCAAGGACGACGGCAACTACAAGACCCGCGCCGAGGTGAAGTTCGAGGG
CGACACCCTGGTGAACCGCATCGAGCTGAAGGGCATCGACTTCAAGGAGGACGGCAACATCCTGGGGCAC
AAGCTGGAGTACAACTACAACAGCCACAACGTCTATATCACCGCCGACAAGCAGAAGAACGGCATCAAGG
CCAACTTCAAGATCCGCCACAACATCGAGGACGGCGGCGTGCAGCTCGCCGACCACTACCAGCAGAACAC
CCCCATCGGCGACGGCCCCGTGCTGCTGCCCGACAACCACTACCTGAGCTACCAGTCCGCCCTGAGCAAA
GACCCCAACGAGAAGCGCGATCACATGGTCCTGCTGGAGTTCGTGACCGCCGCCGGGATCACTCTCGGCA
TGGACGAGCTGTACAAGCTCGAG
